>Addgene plasmid #104182 | CRY2(delta2-6)-mCherry | depositor full sequence | sequence record 197493 | CRY2(delta2-6)-mCherry sequence 6171 bps
TAGTTATTAATAGTAATCAATTACGGGGTCATTAGTTCATAGCCCATATATGGAGTTCCGCGTTACATAA
CTTACGGTAAATGGCCCGCCTGGCTGACCGCCCAACGACCCCCGCCCATTGACGTCAATAATGACGTATG
TTCCCATAGTAACGCCAATAGGGACTTTCCATTGACGTCAATGGGTGGAGTATTTACGGTAAACTGCCCA
CTTGGCAGTACATCAAGTGTATCATATGCCAAGTACGCCCCCTATTGACGTCAATGACGGTAAATGGCCC
GCCTGGCATTATGCCCAGTACATGACCTTATGGGACTTTCCTACTTGGCAGTACATCTACGTATTAGTCA
TCGCTATTACCATGGTGATGCGGTTTTGGCAGTACATCAATGGGCGTGGATAGCGGTTTGACTCACGGGG
ATTTCCAAGTCTCCACCCCATTGACGTCAATGGGAGTTTGTTTTGGCACCAAAATCAACGGGACTTTCCA
AAATGTCGTAACAACTCCGCCCCATTGACGCAAATGGGCGGTAGGCGTGTACGGTGGGAGGTCTATATAA
GCAGAGCTGGTTTAGTGAACCGTCAGATCCGCTAGCGCTACCGGACTCAGATCTCGAGGCCACCATGACT
ATAGTTTGGTTTAGAAGAGACCTAAGGATTGAGGATAATCCTGCATTAGCAGCAGCTGCTCACGAAGGAT
CTGTTTTTCCTGTCTTCATTTGGTGTCCTGAAGAAGAAGGACAGTTTTATCCTGGAAGAGCTTCAAGATG
GTGGATGAAACAATCACTTGCTCACTTATCTCAATCCTTGAAGGCTCTTGGATCTGACCTCACTTTAATC
AAAACCCACAACACGATTTCAGCGATCTTGGATTGTATCCGCGTTACCGGTGCTACAAAAGTCGTCTTTA
ACCACCTCTATGATCCTGTTTCGTTAGTTCGGGACCATACCGTAAAGGAGAAGCTGGTGGAACGTGGGAT
CTCTGTGCAAAGCTACAATGGAGATCTATTGTATGAACCGTGGGAGATATACTGCGAAAAGGGCAAACCT
TTTACGAGTTTCAATTCTTACTGGAAGAAATGCTTAGATATGTCGATTGAATCCGTTATGCTTCCTCCTC
CTTGGCGGTTGATGCCAATAACTGCAGCGGCTGAAGCGATTTGGGCGTGTTCGATTGAAGAACTAGGGCT
GGAGAATGAGGCCGAGAAACCGAGCAATGCGTTGTTAACTAGAGCTTGGTCTCCAGGATGGAGCAATGCT
GATAAGTTACTAAATGAGTTCATCGAGAAGCAGTTGATAGATTATGCAAAGAACAGCAAGAAAGTTGTTG
GGAATTCTACTTCACTACTTTCTCCGTATCTCCATTTCGGGGAAATAAGCGTCAGACACGTTTTCCAGTG
TGCCCGGATGAAACAAATTATATGGGCAAGAGATAAGAACAGTGAAGGAGAAGAAAGTGCAGATCTTTTT
CTTAGGGGAATCGGTTTAAGAGAGTATTCTCGGTATATATGTTTCAACTTCCCGTTTACTCACGAGCAAT
CGTTGTTGAGTCATCTTCGGTTTTTCCCTTGGGATGCTGATGTTGATAAGTTCAAGGCCTGGAGACAAGG
CAGGACCGGTTATCCGTTGGTGGATGCCGGAATGAGAGAGCTTTGGGCTACCGGATGGATGCATAACAGA
ATAAGAGTGATTGTTTCAAGCTTTGCTGTGAAGTTTCTTCTCCTTCCATGGAAATGGGGAATGAAGTATT
TCTGGGATACACTTTTGGATGCTGATTTGGAATGTGACATCCTTGGCTGGCAGTATATCTCTGGGAGTAT
CCCCGATGGCCACGAGCTTGATCGCTTGGACAATCCCGCGTTACAAGGCGCCAAATATGACCCAGAAGGT
GAGTACATAAGGCAATGGCTTCCCGAGCTTGCGAGATTGCCAACTGAATGGATCCATCATCCATGGGACG
CTCCTTTAACCGTACTCAAAGCTTCTGGTGTGGAACTCGGAACAAACTATGCGAAACCCATTGTAGACAT
CGACACAGCTCGTGAGCTACTAGCTAAAGCTATTTCAAGAACCCGTGAAGCACAGATCATGATCGGAGCA
GCAGCCCGGGATCCACCGGTCGCCACCATGGTGAGCAAGGGCGAGGAGGATAACATGGCCATCATCAAGG
AGTTCATGCGCTTCAAGGTGCACATGGAGGGCTCCGTGAACGGCCACGAGTTCGAGATCGAGGGCGAGGG
CGAGGGCCGCCCCTACGAGGGCACCCAGACCGCCAAGCTGAAGGTGACCAAGGGTGGCCCCCTGCCCTTC
GCCTGGGACATCCTGTCCCCTCAGTTCATGTACGGCTCCAAGGCCTACGTGAAGCACCCCGCCGACATCC
CCGACTACTTGAAGCTGTCCTTCCCCGAGGGCTTCAAGTGGGAGCGCGTGATGAACTTCGAGGACGGCGG
CGTGGTGACCGTGACCCAGGACTCCTCCCTGCAGGACGGCGAGTTCATCTACAAGGTGAAGCTGCGCGGC
ACCAACTTCCCCTCCGACGGCCCCGTAATGCAGAAGAAGACCATGGGCTGGGAGGCCTCCTCCGAGCGGA
TGTACCCCGAGGACGGCGCCCTGAAGGGCGAGATCAAGCAGAGGCTGAAGCTGAAGGACGGCGGCCACTA
CGACGCTGAGGTCAAGACCACCTACAAGGCCAAGAAGCCCGTGCAGCTGCCCGGCGCCTACAACGTCAAC
ATCAAGTTGGACATCACCTCCCACAACGAGGACTACACCATCGTGGAACAGTACGAACGCGCCGAGGGCC
GCCACTCCACCGGCGGCATGGACGAGCTGTACAAGTAGCGGCCGCGACTCTAGATCATAATCAGCCATAC
CACATTTGTAGAGGTTTTACTTGCTTTAAAAAACCTCCCACACCTCCCCCTGAACCTGAAACATAAAATG
AATGCAATTGTTGTTGTTAACTTGTTTATTGCAGCTTATAATGGTTACAAATAAAGCAATAGCATCACAA
ATTTCACAAATAAAGCATTTTTTTCACTGCATTCTAGTTGTGGTTTGTCCAAACTCATCAATGTATCTTA
AGGCGTAAATTGTAAGCGTTAATATTTTGTTAAAATTCGCGTTAAATTTTTGTTAAATCAGCTCATTTTT
TAACCAATAGGCCGAAATCGGCAAAATCCCTTATAAATCAAAAGAATAGACCGAGATAGGGT
[37 nt withheld, positions 3213-3249]
AAAGAACGTGGACTCCAACGTCAAAGG
[49 nt withheld, positions 3277-3325]
T
[91 nt withheld, positions 3327-3417]
G
[124 nt withheld, positions 3419-3542]
CAGGTGGCACTTTTCGGGGAAATGTGCGCGGAACCCCTATTTGTTTATTTTTCTAAATACATTCAAATAT
GTATCCGCTCATGAGACAATAACCCTGATAAATGCTTCAATAATATTGAAAAAGGAAGAGTCCTGAGGCG
GAAAGAACCAGCTGTGGAATGTGTGTCAGTTAGGGTGTGGAAAGTCCCCAGGCTCCCCAGCAGGCAGAAG
TATGCAAAGCATGCATCTCAATTAGTCAGCAACCAGGTGTGGAAAGTCCCCAGGCTCCCCAGCAGGCAGA
AGTATGCAAAGCATGCATCTCAATTAGTCAGCAACCATAGTCCCGCCCCTAACTCCGCCCATCCCGCCCC
TAACTCCGCCCAGTTCCGCCCATTCTCCGCCCCATGGCTGACTAATTTTTTTTATTTATGCAGAGGCCGA
GGCCGCCTCGGCCTCTGAGCTATTCCAGAAGTAGTGAGGAGGCTTTTTTGGAGGCCTAGGCTTTTGCAAA
GATCGATCAAGAGACAGGATGAGGATCGTTTCGCATGATTGAACAAGATGGATTGCACGCAGGTTCTCCG
GCCGCTTGGGTGGAGAGGCTATTCGGCTATGACTGGGCACAACAGACAATCGGCTGCTCTGATGCCGCCG
TGTTCCGGCTGTCAGCGCAGGGGCGCCCGGTTCTTTTTGTCAAGACCGACCTGTCCGGTGCCCTGAATGA
ACTGCAAGACGAGGCAGCGCGGCTATCGTGGCTGGCCACGACGGGCGTTCCTTGCGCAGCTGTGCTCGAC
GTTGTCACTGAAGCGGGAAGGGACTGGCTGCTATTGGGCGAAGTGCCGGGGCAGGATCTCCTGTCATCTC
ACCTTGCTCCTGCCGAGAAAGTATCCATCATGGCTGATGCAATGCGGCGGCTGCATACGCTTGATCCGGC
TACCTGCCCATTCGACCACCAAGCGAAACATCGCATCGAGCGAGCACGTACTCGGATGGAAGCCGGTCTT
GTCGATCAGGATGATCTGGACGAAGAGCATCAGGGGCTCGCGCCAGCCGAACTGTTCGCCAGGCTCAAGG
CGAGCATGCCCGACGGCGAGGATCTCGTCGTGACCCATGGCGATGCCTGCTTGCCGAATATCATGGTGGA
AAATGGCCGCTTTTCTGGATTCATCGACTGTGGCCGGCTGGGTGTGGCGGACCGCTATCAGGACATAGCG
TTGGCTACCCGTGATATTGCTGAAGAGCTTGGCGGCGAATGGGCTGACCGCTTCCTCGTGCTTTACGGTA
TCGCCGCTCCCGATTCGCAGCGCATCGCCTTCTATCGCCTTCTTGACGAGTTCTTCTGAGCGGGACTCTG
GGGTTCGAAATGACCGACCAAGCGACGCCCAACCTGCCATCACGAGATTTCGATTCCACCGCCGCCTTCT
ATGAAAGGTTGGGCTTCGGAATCGTTTTCCGGGACGCCGGCTGGATGATCCTCCAGCGCGGGGATCTCAT
GCTGGAGTTCTTCGCCCACCCTAGGGGGAGGCTAACTGAAACACGGAAGGAGACAATACCGGAAGGAACC
CGCGCTATGACGGCAATAAAAAGACAGAATAAAACGCACGGTGTTGGGTCGTTTGTTCATAAACGCGGGG
TTCGGTCCCAGGGCTGGCACTCTGTCGATACCCCACCGAGACCCCATTGGGGCCAATACGCCCGCGTTTC
TTCCTTTTCCCCACCCCACCCCCCAAGTTCGGGTGAAGGCCCAGGGCTCGCAGCCAACGTCGGGGCGGCA
GGCCCTGCCATAGCCTCAGGTTACTCATATATACTTTAGATTGATTTAAAACTTCATTTTTAATTTAAAA
GGATCTAGGTGAAGATCCTTTTTGATAATCTCATGACCAAAATCCCTTAACGTGAGTTTTCGTTCCACTG
AGCGTCAGACCCCGTAGAAAAGATCAAAGGATCTTCTTGAGATCCTTTTTTTCTGCGCGTAATCTGCTGC
TTGCAAACAAAAAAACCACCGCTACCAGCGGTGGTTTGTTTGCCGGATCAAGAGCTACCAACTCTTTTTC
CGAAGGTAACTGGCTTCAGCAGAGCGCAGATACCAAATACTGTCCTTCTAGTGTAGCCGTAGTTAGGCCA
CCACTTCAAGAACTCTGTAGCACCGCCTACATACCTCGCTCTGCTAATCCTGTTACCAGTGGCTGCTGCC
AGTGGCGATAAGTCGTGTCTTACCGGGTTGGACTCAAGACGATAGTTACCGGATAAGGCGCAGCGGTCGG
GCTGAACGGGGGGTTCGTGCACACAGCCCAGCTTGGAGCGAACGACCTACACCGAACTGAGATACCTACA
GCGTGAGCTATGAGAAAGCGCCACGCTTCCCGAAGGGAGAAAGGCGGACAGGTATCCGGTAAGCGGCAGG
GTCGGAACAGGAGAGCGCACGAGGGAGCTTCCAGGGGGAAACGCCTGGTATCTTTATAGTCCTGTCGGGT
TTCGCCACCTCTGACTTGAGCGTCGATTTTTGTGATGCTCGTCAGGGGGGCGGAGCCTATGGAAAAACGC
CAGCAACGCGGCCTTTTTACGGTTCCTGGCCTTTTGCTGGCCTTTTGCTCACATGTTCTTTCCTGCGTTA
TCCCCTGATTCTGTGGATAACCGTATTACCGCCATGCAT
Features (pLannotate 1.2.2; 16 found; start..end, strand, type, name):
     61..364     +  enhancer       CMV enhancer: human cytomegalovirus immediate early enhancer
    365..568     +  promoter       CMV promoter: human cytomegalovirus (CMV) immediate early promoter
    591..618     +  misc_feature   MCS (fragment): multiple cloning site
    627..2103    +  CDS            CRY2PHR (fragment): N-terminal photolyase homology region of Arabidopsis thaliana cryptochrome 2 binds to CIB1 upon exposure to blue light (Kennedy et al., 2010)
   2104..2120    +  misc_feature   MCS (fragment): multiple cloning site
   2128..2838    +  CDS            mCherry: monomeric derivative of DsRed fluorescent protein (Shaner et al., 2004) mammalian codon-optimized
   2853..2936    +  CDS            large T antigen (fragment): large T antigen from SV40 (simian virus 40)
   2959..3080    +  polyA_signal   SV40 poly(A) signal: SV40 polyadenylation signal
   3114..3542    -  rep_origin     f1 ori (sequence partly withheld): f1 bacteriophage origin of replication; arrow indicates direction of (+) strand synthesis
   3569..3673    +  promoter       AmpR promoter: bla
   3675..4032    +  promoter       SV40 promoter: SV40 enhancer and early promoter
   4067..4861    +  CDS            NeoR/KanR: aminoglycoside phosphotransferase from Tn5; aph(3')-II (or nptII); confers resistance to neomycin, kanamycin, and G418 (Geneticin®)
   4882..5034    +  CDS            ble (fragment): BLE_KLEPN - Experimental evidence at protein level: Swiss-Prot protein existence level 1. Binding protein with a strong affinity to the bleomycin family of antibiotics. Binds to CL990; an antimitotic-antibiotic compound. From Klebsiella pneumoniae.
   5093..5140    +  polyA_signal   HSV TK poly(A) signal: herpes simplex virus thymidine kinase polyadenylation signal (Cole and Stacy, 1985)
   5231..5247    -  polyA_signal   bGH poly(A) signal (fragment): bovine growth hormone polyadenylation signal
   5469..6057    +  rep_origin     ori: high-copy-number ColE1/pMB1/pBR322/pUC origin of replication
