>Addgene plasmid #104182 | CRY2(delta2-6)-mCherry | addgene full sequence | sequence record 200879 | Addgene NGS Result
ATGCATTAGTTATTAATAGTAATCAATTACGGGGTCATTAGTTCATAGCCCATATATGGAGTTCCGCGTT
ACATAACTTACGGTAAATGGCCCGCCTGGCTGACCGCCCAACGACCCCCGCCCATTGACGTCAATAATGA
CGTATGTTCCCATAGTAACGCCAATAGGGACTTTCCATTGACGTCAATGGGTGGAGTATTTACGGTAAAC
TGCCCACTTGGCAGTACATCAAGTGTATCATATGCCAAGTACGCCCCCTATTGACGTCAATGACGGTAAA
TGGCCCGCCTGGCATTATGCCCAGTACATGACCTTATGGGACTTTCCTACTTGGCAGTACATCTACGTAT
TAGTCATCGCTATTACCATGGTGATGCGGTTTTGGCAGTACATCAATGGGCGTGGATAGCGGTTTGACTC
ACGGGGATTTCCAAGTCTCCACCCCATTGACGTCAATGGGAGTTTGTTTTGGCACCAAAATCAACGGGAC
TTTCCAAAATGTCGTAACAACTCCGCCCCATTGACGCAAATGGGCGGTAGGCGTGTACGGTGGGAGGTCT
ATATAAGCAGAGCTGGTTTAGTGAACCGTCAGATCCGCTAGCGCTACCGGACTCAGATCTCGAGGCCACC
ATGACTATAGTTTGGTTTAGAAGAGACCTAAGGATTGAGGATAATCCTGCATTAGCAGCAGCTGCTCACG
AAGGATCTGTTTTTCCTGTCTTCATTTGGTGTCCTGAAGAAGAAGGACAGTTTTATCCTGGAAGAGCTTC
AAGATGGTGGATGAAACAATCACTTGCTCACTTATCTCAATCCTTGAAGGCTCTTGGATCTGACCTCACT
TTAATCAAAACCCACAACACGATTTCAGCGATCTTGGATTGTATCCGCGTTACCGGTGCTACAAAAGTCG
TCTTTAACCACCTCTATGATCCTGTTTCGTTAGTTCGGGACCATACCGTAAAGGAGAAGCTGGTGGAACG
TGGGATCTCTGTGCAAAGCTACAATGGAGATCTATTGTATGAACCGTGGGAGATATACTGCGAAAAGGGC
AAACCTTTTACGAGTTTCAATTCTTACTGGAAGAAATGCTTAGATATGTCGATTGAATCCGTTATGCTTC
CTCCTCCTTGGCGGTTGATGCCAATAACTGCAGCGGCTGAAGCGATTTGGGCGTGTTCGATTGAAGAACT
AGGGCTGGAGAATGAGGCCGAGAAACCGAGCAATGCGTTGTTAACTAGAGCTTGGTCTCCAGGATGGAGC
AATGCTGATAAGTTACTAAATGAGTTCATCGAGAAGCAGTTGATAGATTATGCAAAGAACAGCAAGAAAG
TTGTTGGGAATTCTACTTCACTACTTTCTCCGTATCTCCATTTCGGGGAAATAAGCGTCAGACACGTTTT
CCAGTGTGCCCGGATGAAACAAATTATATGGGCAAGAGATAAGAACAGTGAAGGAGAAGAAAGTGCAGAT
CTTTTTCTTAGGGGAATCGGTTTAAGAGAGTATTCTCGGTATATATGTTTCAACTTCCCGTTTACTCACG
AGCAATCGTTGTTGAGTCATCTTCGGTTTTTCCCTTGGGATGCTGATGTTGATAAGTTCAAGGCCTGGAG
ACAAGGCAGGACCGGTTATCCGTTGGTGGATGCCGGAATGAGAGAGCTTTGGGCTACCGGATGGATGCAT
AACAGAATAAGAGTGATTGTTTCAAGCTTTGCTGTGAAGTTTCTTCTCCTTCCATGGAAATGGGGAATGA
AGTATTTCTGGGATACACTTTTGGATGCTGATTTGGAATGTGACATCCTTGGCTGGCAGTATATCTCTGG
GAGTATCCCCGATGGCCACGAGCTTGATCGCTTGGACAATCCCGCGTTACAAGGCGCCAAATATGACCCA
GAAGGTGAGTACATAAGGCAATGGCTTCCCGAGCTTGCGAGATTGCCAACTGAATGGATCCATCATCCAT
GGGACGCTCCTTTAACCGTACTCAAAGCTTCTGGTGTGGAACTCGGAACAAACTATGCGAAACCCATTGT
AGACATCGACACAGCTCGTGAGCTACTAGCTAAAGCTATTTCAAGAACCCGTGAAGCACAGATCATGATC
GGAGCAGCAGCCCGGGATCCACCGGTCGCCACCATGGTGAGCAAGGGCGAGGAGGATAACATGGCCATCA
TCAAGGAGTTCATGCGCTTCAAGGTGCACATGGAGGGCTCCGTGAACGGCCACGAGTTCGAGATCGAGGG
CGAGGGCGAGGGCCGCCCCTACGAGGGCACCCAGACCGCCAAGCTGAAGGTGACCAAGGGTGGCCCCCTG
CCCTTCGCCTGGGACATCCTGTCCCCTCAGTTCATGTACGGCTCCAAGGCCTACGTGAAGCACCCCGCCG
ACATCCCCGACTACTTGAAGCTGTCCTTCCCCGAGGGCTTCAAGTGGGAGCGCGTGATGAACTTCGAGGA
CGGCGGCGTGGTGACCGTGACCCAGGACTCCTCCCTGCAGGACGGCGAGTTCATCTACAAGGTGAAGCTG
CGCGGCACCAACTTCCCCTCCGACGGCCCCGTAATGCAGAAGAAGACCATGGGCTGGGAGGCCTCCTCCG
AGCGGATGTACCCCGAGGACGGCGCCCTGAAGGGCGAGATCAAGCAGAGGCTGAAGCTGAAGGACGGCGG
CCACTACGACGCTGAGGTCAAGACCACCTACAAGGCCAAGAAGCCCGTGCAGCTGCCCGGCGCCTACAAC
GTCAACATCAAGTTGGACATCACCTCCCACAACGAGGACTACACCATCGTGGAACAGTACGAACGCGCCG
AGGGCCGCCACTCCACCGGCGGCATGGACGAGCTGTACAAGTAAAGCGGCCGCGACTCTAGATCATAATC
AGCCATACCACATTTGTAGAGGTTTTACTTGCTTTAAAAAACCTCCCACACCTCCCCCTGAACCTGAAAC
ATAAAATGAATGCAATTGTTGTTGTTAACTTGTTTATTGCAGCTTATAATGGTTACAAATAAAGCAATAG
CATCACAAATTTCACAAATAAAGCATTTTTTTCACTGCATTCTAGTTGTGGTTTGTCCAAACTCATCAAT
GTATCTTAAGGCGTAAATTGTAAGCGTTAATATTTTGTTAAAATTCGCGTTAAATTTTTGTTAAATCAGC
TCATTTTTTAACCAATAGGCCGAAATCGGCAAAATCCCTTATAAATCAAAAGAATAGACCGAGATAGGGT
[37 nt withheld, positions 3221-3257]
AAAGAACGTGGACTCCAACGTCAAAGG
[49 nt withheld, positions 3285-3333]
T
[91 nt withheld, positions 3335-3425]
G
[124 nt withheld, positions 3427-3550]
CAGGTGGCACTTTTCGGGGAAATGTGCGCGGAACCCCTATTTGTTTATTTTTCTAAATACATTCAAATAT
GTATCCGCTCATGAGACAATAACCCTGATAAATGCTTCAATAATATTGAAAAAGGAAGAGTCCTGAGGCG
GAAAGAACCAGCTGTGGAATGTGTGTCAGTTAGGGTGTGGAAAGTCCCCAGGCTCCCCAGCAGGCAGAAG
TATGCAAAGCATGCATCTCAATTAGTCAGCAACCAGGTGTGGAAAGTCCCCAGGCTCCCCAGCAGGCAGA
AGTATGCAAAGCATGCATCTCAATTAGTCAGCAACCATAGTCCCGCCCCTAACTCCGCCCATCCCGCCCC
TAACTCCGCCCAGTTCCGCCCATTCTCCGCCCCATGGCTGACTAATTTTTTTTATTTATGCAGAGGCCGA
GGCCGCCTCGGCCTCTGAGCTATTCCAGAAGTAGTGAGGAGGCTTTTTTGGAGGCCTAGGCTTTTGCAAA
GATCGATCAAGAGACAGGATGAGGATCGTTTCGCATGATTGAACAAGATGGATTGCACGCAGGTTCTCCG
GCCGCTTGGGTGGAGAGGCTATTCGGCTATGACTGGGCACAACAGACAATCGGCTGCTCTGATGCCGCCG
TGTTCCGGCTGTCAGCGCAGGGGCGCCCGGTTCTTTTTGTCAAGACCGACCTGTCCGGTGCCCTGAATGA
ACTGCAAGACGAGGCAGCGCGGCTATCGTGGCTGGCCACGACGGGCGTTCCTTGCGCAGCTGTGCTCGAC
GTTGTCACTGAAGCGGGAAGGGACTGGCTGCTATTGGGCGAAGTGCCGGGGCAGGATCTCCTGTCATCTC
ACCTTGCTCCTGCCGAGAAAGTATCCATCATGGCTGATGCAATGCGGCGGCTGCATACGCTTGATCCGGC
TACCTGCCCATTCGACCACCAAGCGAAACATCGCATCGAGCGAGCACGTACTCGGATGGAAGCCGGTCTT
GTCGATCAGGATGATCTGGACGAAGAGCATCAGGGGCTCGCGCCAGCCGAACTGTTCGCCAGGCTCAAGG
CGAGCATGCCCGACGGCGAGGATCTCGTCGTGACCCATGGCGATGCCTGCTTGCCGAATATCATGGTGGA
AAATGGCCGCTTTTCTGGATTCATCGACTGTGGCCGGCTGGGTGTGGCGGACCGCTATCAGGACATAGCG
TTGGCTACCCGTGATATTGCTGAAGAGCTTGGCGGCGAATGGGCTGACCGCTTCCTCGTGCTTTACGGTA
TCGCCGCTCCCGATTCGCAGCGCATCGCCTTCTATCGCCTTCTTGACGAGTTCTTCTGAGCGGGACTCTG
GGGTTCGAAATGACCGACCAAGCGACGCCCAACCTGCCATCACGAGATTTCGATTCCACCGCCGCCTTCT
ATGAAAGGTTGGGCTTCGGAATCGTTTTCCGGGACGCCGGCTGGATGATCCTCCAGCGCGGGGATCTCAT
GCTGGAGTTCTTCGCCCACCCTAGGGGGAGGCTAACTGAAACACGGAAGGAGACAATACCGGAAGGAACC
CGCGCTATGACGGCAATAAAAAGACAGAATAAAACGCACGGTGTTGGGTCGTTTGTTCATAAACGCGGGG
TTCGGTCCCAGGGCTGGCACTCTGTCGATACCCCACCGAGACCCCATTGGGGCCAATACGCCCGCGTTTC
TTCCTTTTCCCCACCCCACCCCCCAAGTTCGGGTGAAGGCCCAGGGCTCGCAGCCAACGTCGGGGCGGCA
GGCCCTGCCATAGCCTCAGGTTACTCATATATACTTTAGATTGATTTAAAACTTCATTTTTAATTTAAAA
GGATCTAGGTGAAGATCCTTTTTGATAATCTCATGACCAAAATCCCTTAACGTGAGTTTTCGTTCCACTG
AGCGTCAGACCCCGTAGAAAAGATCAAAGGATCTTCTTGAGATCCTTTTTTTCTGCGCGTAATCTGCTGC
TTGCAAACAAAAAAACCACCGCTACCAGCGGTGGTTTGTTTGCCGGATCAAGAGCTACCAACTCTTTTTC
CGAAGGTAACTGGCTTCAGCAGAGCGCAGATACCAAATACTGTTCTTCTAGTGTAGCCGTAGTTAGGCCA
CCACTTCAAGAACTCTGTAGCACCGCCTACATACCTCGCTCTGCTAATCCTGTTACCAGTGGCTGCTGCC
AGTGGCGATAAGTCGTGTCTTACCGGGTTGGACTCAAGACGATAGTTACCGGATAAGGCGCAGCGGTCGG
GCTGAACGGGGGGTTCGTGCACACAGCCCAGCTTGGAGCGAACGACCTACACCGAACTGAGATACCTACA
GCGTGAGCTATGAGAAAGCGCCACGCTTCCCGAAGGGAGAAAGGCGGACAGGTATCCGGTAAGCGGCAGG
GTCGGAACAGGAGAGCGCACGAGGGAGCTTCCAGGGGGAAACGCCTGGTATCTTTATAGTCCTGTCGGGT
TTCGCCACCTCTGACTTGAGCGTCGATTTTTGTGATGCTCGTCAGGGGGGCGGAGCCTATGGAAAAACGC
CAGCAACGCGGCCTTTTTACGGTTCCTGGCCTTTTGCTGGCCTTTTGCTCACATGTTCTTTCCTGCGTTA
TCCCCTGATTCTGTGGATAACCGTATTACCGCC
Features (pLannotate 1.2.2; 16 found; start..end, strand, type, name):
     67..370     +  enhancer       CMV enhancer: human cytomegalovirus immediate early enhancer
    371..574     +  promoter       CMV promoter: human cytomegalovirus (CMV) immediate early promoter
    597..624     +  misc_feature   MCS (fragment): multiple cloning site
    633..2109    +  CDS            CRY2PHR (fragment): N-terminal photolyase homology region of Arabidopsis thaliana cryptochrome 2 binds to CIB1 upon exposure to blue light (Kennedy et al., 2010)
   2110..2126    +  misc_feature   MCS (fragment): multiple cloning site
   2134..2841    +  CDS            mCherry: mCherry is a basic (constitutively fluorescent) red fluorescent protein published in 2004, derived from Discosoma sp.. It is reported to be a very rapidly-maturing monomer with low acid sensitivity.
   2861..2944    +  CDS            large T antigen (fragment): large T antigen from SV40 (simian virus 40)
   2967..3088    +  polyA_signal   SV40 poly(A) signal: SV40 polyadenylation signal
   3122..3550    -  rep_origin     f1 ori (sequence partly withheld): f1 bacteriophage origin of replication; arrow indicates direction of (+) strand synthesis
   3577..3681    +  promoter       AmpR promoter: bla
   3683..4040    +  promoter       SV40 promoter: SV40 enhancer and early promoter
   4075..4869    +  CDS            NeoR/KanR: aminoglycoside phosphotransferase from Tn5; aph(3')-II (or nptII); confers resistance to neomycin, kanamycin, and G418 (Geneticin®)
   4890..5042    +  CDS            ble (fragment): BLE_KLEPN - Experimental evidence at protein level: Swiss-Prot protein existence level 1. Binding protein with a strong affinity to the bleomycin family of antibiotics. Binds to CL990; an antimitotic-antibiotic compound. From Klebsiella pneumoniae.
   5101..5148    +  polyA_signal   HSV TK poly(A) signal: herpes simplex virus thymidine kinase polyadenylation signal (Cole and Stacy, 1985)
   5239..5255    -  polyA_signal   bGH poly(A) signal (fragment): bovine growth hormone polyadenylation signal
   5477..6065    +  rep_origin     ori: high-copy-number ColE1/pMB1/pBR322/pUC origin of replication
