[The description below was written by a language model from this plasmid's Addgene catalogue record and pLannotate feature annotations shown in this document.]
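Description:
CRY2(delta2-6)-mCherry is a mammalian expression plasmid of about 6.2 kb built on the pmCherryN1 backbone, in which an insert cloned upstream of mCherry is expressed as an N-terminal fusion partner of the red fluorescent protein. It replicates in E. coli from a high-copy ColE1/pUC-type origin and also carries an f1 phage origin. A single NeoR/KanR (Tn5 aminoglycoside phosphotransferase) gene is preceded by both a bacterial bla promoter and the SV40 enhancer/early promoter and is followed by the HSV TK polyadenylation signal. This arrangement gives kanamycin resistance in bacteria and allows G418 selection in mammalian cells. The short ble, large T antigen and bGH poly(A) matches in the annotation are fragments. They most likely reflect backbone sequence flanking the marker and polyadenylation regions rather than functional elements.

The payload is driven by the human CMV immediate-early enhancer and promoter and terminated by the SV40 poly(A) signal. It encodes the photolyase homology region of Arabidopsis thaliana cryptochrome 2 (CRY2PHR) lacking amino acids 2–6, joined through residual multiple-cloning-site sequence to mCherry; the insert was assembled by Gibson cloning. CRY2PHR is a blue-light-responsive module that binds CIB1 on illumination and is widely used in optogenetic control of protein localisation and signalling. The N-terminal deletion makes this a variant for examining how that region contributes to CRY2 interactions, in line with the associated study on CRY2 interactions for optical control of intracellular signalling, although the record does not state the deletion's specific effect. The mCherry tag lets the fusion's distribution be followed in live cells. The depositor and repository-sequenced records give essentially identical feature maps, differing by only a few bases in length.
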