Addgene plasmid #104182: CRY2(delta2-6)-mCherry
Purpose: Expresses fusion of CRY2(delta aa 2-6) with mCherry
Depositing lab: Bianxiao Cui. Depositing organization: Stanford University. Publication: Understanding CRY2 interactions for optical control of intracellular signaling. Duan L, Hope J, Ong Q, Lou HY, Kim N, McCarthy C, Acero V, Lin MZ, Cui B. Nat Commun. 2017 Sep 15;8(1):547. doi: 10.1038/s41467-017-00648-8. PubMed 28916751.
Backbone
  Vector backbone: pmCherryN1
  Backbone size w/o insert (bp): 4000
  Total vector size (bp): 6200
  Vector type: Mammalian Expression
Growth in bacteria
  Bacterial resistance: Kanamycin, 50 μg/mL
  Growth temperature: 37°C
  Growth strain: DH5alpha
  Copy number: Unknown
Gene/Insert
  Gene/Insert name: CRY2(delta2-6)-mCherry (alt names: CRY2PHR; mCherry)
  Species: A. thaliana (mustard weed)
  Mutation: CRY2PHR with deletion of aa 2-6
  Promoter: CMV
  Cloning method: Gibson Cloning
  Sequencing primers: 5′ CMV forward
Terms and licenses: Academic/Nonprofit Terms; Industry Terms: Not Available to Industry
How to cite: CRY2(delta2-6)-mCherry was a gift from Bianxiao Cui (Addgene plasmid # 104182 ; http://n2t.net/addgene:104182 ; RRID:Addgene_104182)
